Addgene plasmid #98970: pCAGGS Donor mClover-LMNA
Purpose: Donor for endogenous N-ter tagging of hLMNA with mClover. Cas9 Homologous Recombination Reporter
Depositing lab: Jan Karlseder. Depositing organization: Salk Institute for Biological Studies. Publication: Regulation of DNA repair pathway choice in S and G2 phases by the NHEJ inhibitor CYREN. Arnoult N, Correia A, Ma J, Merlo A, Garcia-Gomez S, Maric M, Tognetti M, Benner CW, Boulton SJ, Saghatelian A, Karlseder J. Nature. 2017 Sep 20;549(7673):548-552. doi: 10.1038/nature24023. PubMed 28959974.
Backbone
  Vector backbone: pCAGGS
  Backbone size w/o insert (bp): 2844
  Total vector size (bp): 4766
  Vector type: Mammalian Expression
Growth in bacteria
  Bacterial resistance: Ampicillin, 100 μg/mL
  Growth temperature: 37°C
  Growth strain: DH5alpha
  Copy number: High Copy
Gene/Insert
  Gene/Insert name: LMNA5'UTR-mClover-LMNA5'exon1
  Species: H. sapiens (human)
  Entrez Gene: LMNA (a.k.a. CDCD1, CDDC, CMD1A, CMT2B1, EMD2, FPL, FPLD, FPLD2, HGPS, IDC, LDP1, LFP, LGMD1B, LMN1, LMNC, LMNL1, MADA, PRO1)
Terms and licenses: Academic/Nonprofit Terms; Industry Terms: Not Available to Industry
How to cite: pCAGGS Donor mClover-LMNA was a gift from Jan Karlseder (Addgene plasmid # 98970 ; http://n2t.net/addgene:98970 ; RRID:Addgene_98970)
