[The description below was written by a language model from this plasmid's Addgene catalogue record and pLannotate feature annotations shown in this document.]
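Description:
pCAGGS Donor mClover-LMNA is a homology-directed repair donor plasmid built on a pCAGGS-derived backbone and catalogued as a mammalian expression vector, with a total size of about 4.8 kb. It is maintained in E. coli as a high-copy plasmid through a ColE1/pUC-type origin and selected with ampicillin via the β-lactamase gene and its native promoter. The annotated backbone also carries leftover lac promoter/operator, CAP site and lacI fragments, plus an SV40 early promoter placed directly against an SV40 polyadenylation signal with no intervening coding sequence annotated. These appear to be vector remnants rather than functional parts of the payload. No CAG promoter or other enhancer/promoter is annotated upstream of the insert, which fits the small stated backbone size and the plasmid's role as a repair template rather than an expression cassette.

The insert is described as human LMNA 5'UTR, mClover, and the 5' part of LMNA exon 1. In the feature table, the Clover green/yellow fluorescent protein coding sequence is followed immediately by an LMNA coding fragment. The roughly 630 bp upstream of Clover is unannotated and presumably corresponds to the 5'UTR homology arm. Genomic sequence further downstream of the annotated LMNA fragment may extend the right arm, though the record does not define the arm boundaries. When a Cas9-induced break is made near the LMNA start codon, homologous recombination with this donor places mClover in frame at the N-terminus of endogenous lamin A/C. The resulting fluorescence marks cells that repaired the break by homologous recombination, so the plasmid serves both as an endogenous tagging tool and as a reporter for studies of DNA repair pathway choice. The Cas9 and guide RNA are not part of this plasmid and must be supplied separately.
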