Features (pLannotate 1.2.2; 12 found; start..end, strand, type, name):
    634..1347    +  CDS            Clover: Clover is a basic (constitutively fluorescent) green/yellow fluorescent protein published in 2012, derived from Aequorea victoria. It is reported to be a rapidly-maturing weak dimer with high acid sensitivity.
   1348..1698    +  CDS            LMNA (fragment): LMNA_HUMAN - Also known as LMN1. Experimental evidence at protein level: Swiss-Prot protein existence level 1. Prelamin-A/C can accelerate smooth muscle cell senescence. It acts to disrupt mitosis and induce DNA damage in vascular smooth muscle cells (VSMCs), leading to mitotic failure, genomic instability, and premature senescence. From Homo sapiens (Human).
   2297..2313    -  protein_bind   lac operator: The lac repressor binds to the lac operator to inhibit transcription in E. coli. This inhibition can be relieved by adding lactose or isopropyl-β-D-thiogalactopyranoside (IPTG). lac repressor encoded by lacI
   2321..2351    -  promoter       lac promoter: promoter for the E. coli lac operon
   2366..2387    -  protein_bind   CAP binding site: CAP binding activates transcription in the presence of cAMP. E. coli catabolite activator protein
   2400..2439    -  CDS            lacI (fragment): lac repressor; lacI; The lac repressor binds to the lac operator to inhibit transcription in E. coli. This inhibition can be relieved by adding lactose or isopropyl-β-D-thiogalactopyranoside (IPTG).
   2446..2641    +  promoter       SV40 promoter: SV40 early promoter
   2647..2781    +  polyA_signal   SV40 poly(A) signal: SV40 polyadenylation signal
   2783..2837    -  CDS            lacI (fragment): lac repressor; lacI; The lac repressor binds to the lac operator to inhibit transcription in E. coli. This inhibition can be relieved by adding lactose or isopropyl-β-D-thiogalactopyranoside (IPTG).
   3020..3608    -  rep_origin     ori: high-copy-number ColE1/pMB1/pBR322/pUC origin of replication
   3779..4639    -  CDS            AmpR: β-lactamase; bla; confers resistance to ampicillin, carbenicillin, and related antibiotics
   4640..4744    -  promoter       AmpR promoter: bla
>Addgene plasmid #98970 | pCAGGS Donor mClover-LMNA | addgene full sequence | sequence record 199204 | Addgene NGS Result
CTGGTCGACATTGATTAGTCGACTCTCAGTACCACTTTCCTGGCTCCCAGCCCTGCCTACCTGACCCTCT
CCCTTGCTTTGCGCCCACTTCCCTCTCTTTCTCCCCGACCCTTTTGCCCACCCACTCTCCCTCCTTGGCT
CTGCCCTCTAGCCCAGAAGGTCTGAGGCAATGGGGGCAAGCTTGGAGCCGACAGTGCTGAGCAGGCAGGA
GCCAAGAGAGGGGAAGCTTGAGCCTCACGCAGTTAGGGGTGCGCTGGAGAGGGTGGGGCCCGACTCCGCC
ACACCCCAACGGTCCTTCCCCCTCCTCACCACTCCCGCCCCCACCCCCAATGGATCTGGGACTGCCCCTT
TAAGAGTAGTGGCCCCTCCTCCCTTCAGAGGAGGACCTATTAGAGCCTTTGCCCCGGCGTCGGTGACTCA
GTGTTCGCGGGAGCGCCGCACCTACACCAGCCAACCCAGATCCCGAGGTCCGACAGCGCCCGGCCCAGAT
CCCCACGCCTGCCAGGAGCAAGCCGAGAGCCAGCCGGCCGGCGCACTCCGACTCCGAGCAGTCTCTGTCC
TTCGACCCGAGCCCCGCGCCCTTTCCGGGACCCCTGCCCCGCGGGCAGCGCTGCCAACCTGCCGGCCATG
GAGGTCAGTAAAGGTGAGGAGCTTTTCACTGGGGTAGTGCCGATTCTCGTGGAGCTGGACGGTGATGTAA
ACGGACATAAATTTAGTGTTCGCGGGGAAGGCGAAGGAGATGCAACAAATGGCAAGCTTACACTTAAATT
CATTTGCACCACGGGCAAGTTGCCAGTGCCTTGGCCTACATTGGTTACGACGTTTGGTTACGGTGTGGCG
TGTTTCAGTCGGTATCCAGATCACATGAAACAACACGATTTTTTTAAATCAGCCATGCCGGAAGGTTACG
TGCAAGAGCGGACGATAAGTTTTAAGGACGACGGGACATACAAGACTAGGGCTGAGGTCAAATTTGAGGG
CGACACCCTGGTGAATCGGATTGAGCTTAAGGGGATAGATTTTAAAGAAGACGGCAACATCCTCGGACAC
AAGCTGGAGTACAACTTTAATTCACATAATGTGTACATAACTGCAGATAAACAAAAGAATGGAATAAAAG
CCAACTTTAAGATCCGGCACAACGTAGAAGATGGTAGCGTCCAGCTGGCCGACCACTACCAGCAGAACAC
GCCCATTGGAGATGGACCCGTTCTTTTGCCTGACAACCATTACCTCAGCCACCAATCCGCACTTTCAAAA
GACCCAAATGAAAAAAGAGATCATATGGTACTGCTGGAGTTCGTCACTGCAGCTGGTATTACTCACGGCA
TGGATGAACTGTATAAGACCCCGTCCCAGCGGCGCGCCACCCGCAGCGGGGCGCAGGCCAGCTCCACTCC
GCTGTCGCCCACCCGCATCACCCGGCTGCAGGAGAAGGAGGACCTGCAGGAGCTCAATGATCGCTTGGCG
GTCTACATCGACCGTGTGCGCTCGCTGGAAACGGAGAACGCAGGGCTGCGCCTTCGCATCACCGAGTCTG
AAGAGGTGGTCAGCCGCGAGGTGTCCGGCATCAAGGCCGCCTACGAGGCCGAGCTCGGGGATGCCCGCAA
GACCCTTGACTCAGTAGCCAAGGAGCGCGCCCGCCTGCAGCTGGAGCTGAGCAAAGTGCGTGAGGAGTTT
AAGGAGCTGAAAGCGCGGTGAGTTCGCCCAGGTGGCTGCGTGCCTGGCGGGGAGTGGAGAGGGCGGCGGG
CCGGCGCCCCTGGCCGGCCGCAGGAAGGGAGTGAGAGGGCCTGGAGGCCGATAACTTTGCCATAGTCTCC
TCCCTCCCCGGAACTGCCCCCAGCGGGTGACTGGCAGTGTCAAGGGGAATTGTCAAGACAGGACAGAGAG
GGAAGTGGTGGTCTCTGGGAGAGGGTCGGGGAGGATATAAGGAATGGTGGGGGTATCAGGGACAGCGACT
CATAATCAGCCATACCACAGCAACATATGCCATATGCTGGCTGCCATGAACAAAGGTTGGCTATAAAGAG
GTCATCAGTATATGAAACAGCCCCCTGCTGTCCATTCCTTATTCCATAGAAAAGCCTTGACTTGAGGTTA
GATTTTTTTTATATTTTGTTTTGTGTTATTTTTTTCTTTAACATCCCTAAAATTTTCCTTACATGTTTTA
CTAGCCAGATTTTTCCTCCTCTCCTGACTACTCCCAGTCATAGCTGTCCCTCTTCTCTTATGGAGATCCC
TCGACCTGCAGCCCAAGCTTGGCGTAATCATGGTCATAGCTGTTTCCTGTGTGAAATTGTTATCCGCTCA
CAATTCCACACAACATACGAGCCGGAAGCATAAAGTGTAAAGCCTGGGGTGCCTAATGAGTGAGCTAACT
CACATTAATTGCGTTGCGCTCACTGCCCGCTTTCCAGTCGGGAAACCTGTCGTGCCAGCGGATCCGCATC
TCAATTAGTCAGCAACCATAGTCCCGCCCCTAACTCCGCCCATCCCGCCCCTAACTCCGCCCAGTTCCGC
CCATTCTCCGCCCCATGGCTGACTAATTTTTTTTATTTATACAGAGGCCGAGGCCGCCTCGGCCTCTGAG
CTATTCCAGAAGTAGTGAGGAGGCTTTTTTGGAGGCCTAGGCTTTTGCAAAAAGCTAACTTGTTTATTGC
AGCTTATAATGGTTACAAATAAAGCAATAGCATCACAAATTTCACAAATAAAGCATTTTTTTCACTGCAT
TCTAGTTGTGGTTTGTCCAAACTCATCAATGTATCTTATCATGTCTGGATCCGCTGCATTAATGAATCGG
CCAACGCGCGGGGAGAGGCGGTTTGCGTATTGGGCGCTCTTCCGCTTCCTCGCTCACTGACTCGCTGCGC
TCGGTCGTTCGGCTGCGGCGAGCGGTATCAGCTCACTCAAAGGCGGTAATACGGTTATCCACAGAATCAG
GGGATAACGCAGGAAAGAACATGTGAGCAAAAGGCCAGCAAAAGGCCAGGAACCGTAAAAAGGCCGCGTT
GCTGGCGTTTTTCCATAGGCTCCGCCCCCCTGACGAGCATCACAAAAATCGACGCTCAAGTCAGAGGTGG
CGAAACCCGACAGGACTATAAAGATACCAGGCGTTTCCCCCTGGAAGCTCCCTCGTGCGCTCTCCTGTTC
CGACCCTGCCGCTTACCGGATACCTGTCCGCCTTTCTCCCTTCGGGAAGCGTGGCGCTTTCTCATAGCTC
ACGCTGTAGGTATCTCAGTTCGGTGTAGGTCGTTCGCTCCAAGCTGGGCTGTGTGCACGAACCCCCCGTT
CAGCCCGACCGCTGCGCCTTATCCGGTAACTATCGTCTTGAGTCCAACCCGGTAAGACACGACTTATCGC
CACTGGCAGCAGCCACTGGTAACAGGATTAGCAGAGCGAGGTATGTAGGCGGTGCTACAGAGTTCTTGAA
GTGGTGGCCTAACTACGGCTACACTAGAAGAACAGTATTTGGTATCTGCGCTCTGCTGAAGCCAGTTACC
TTCGGAAAAAGAGTTGGTAGCTCTTGATCCGGCAAACAAACCACCGCTGGTAGCGGTGGTTTTTTTGTTT
GCAAGCAGCAGATTACGCGCAGAAAAAAAGGATCTCAAGAAGATCCTTTGATCTTTTCTACGGGGTCTGA
CGCTCAGTGGAACGAAAACTCACGTTAAGGGATTTTGGTCATGAGATTATCAAAAAGGATCTTCACCTAG
ATCCTTTTAAATTAAAAATGAAGTTTTAAATCAATCTAAAGTATATATGAGTAAACTTGGTCTGACAGTT
ACCAATGCTTAATCAGTGAGGCACCTATCTCAGCGATCTGTCTATTTCGTTCATCCATAGTTGCCTGACT
CCCCGTCGTGTAGATAACTACGATACGGGAGGGCTTACCATCTGGCCCCAGTGCTGCAATGATACCGCGA
GACCCACGCTCACCGGCTCCAGATTTATCAGCAATAAACCAGCCAGCCGGAAGGGCCGAGCGCAGAAGTG
GTCCTGCAACTTTATCCGCCTCCATCCAGTCTATTAATTGTTGCCGGGAAGCTAGAGTAAGTAGTTCGCC
AGTTAATAGTTTGCGCAACGTTGTTGCCATTGCTACAGGCATCGTGGTGTCACGCTCGTCGTTTGGTATG
GCTTCATTCAGCTCCGGTTCCCAACGATCAAGGCGAGTTACATGATCCCCCATGTTGTGCAAAAAAGCGG
TTAGCTCCTTCGGTCCTCCGATCGTTGTCAGAAGTAAGTTGGCCGCAGTGTTATCACTCATGGTTATGGC
AGCACTGCATAATTCTCTTACTGTCATGCCATCCGTAAGATGCTTTTCTGTGACTGGTGAGTACTCAACC
AAGTCATTCTGAGAATAGTGTATGCGGCGACCGAGTTGCTCTTGCCCGGCGTCAATACGGGATAATACCG
CGCCACATAGCAGAACTTTAAAAGTGCTCATCATTGGAAAACGTTCTTCGGGGCGAAAACTCTCAAGGAT
CTTACCGCTGTTGAGATCCAGTTCGATGTAACCCACTCGTGCACCCAACTGATCTTCAGCATCTTTTACT
TTCACCAGCGTTTCTGGGTGAGCAAAAACAGGAAGGCAAAATGCCGCAAAAAAGGGAATAAGGGCGACAC
GGAAATGTTGAATACTCATACTCTTCCTTTTTCAATATTATTGAAGCATTTATCAGGGTTATTGTCTCAT
GAGCGGATACATATTTGAATGTATTTAGAAAAATAAACAAATAGGGGTTCCGCGCACATTTCCCCGAAAA
GTGCCAC
